>Addgene plasmid #134844 | pAK_DR30_CasRx_mCherry | addgene full sequence | sequence record 266704 | Addgene NGS Result
TGGCCTTTTGCTCACATGTGAGGGCCTATTTCCCATGATTCCTTCATATTTGCATATACGATACAAGGCT
GTTAGAGAGATAATTGGAATTAATTTGACTGTAAACACAAAGATATTAGTACAAAATACGTGACGTAGAA
AGTAATAATTTCTTGGGTAGTTTGCAGTTTTAAAATTATGTTTTAAAATGGACTATCATATGCTTACCGT
AACTTGAAAGTATTTCGATTTCTTGGCTTTATATATCTTGTGGAAAGGACGAAACACCGAACCCCTACCA
ACTGGTCGGGGTTTGAAACGGGTCTTCGAGAAGACCTTTTTTTTGGACAGCAGAGATCCAGTTTGGTTAA
TTAATGCAAAGATGGATAAAGTTTTAAACAGAGAGGAATCTTTGCAGCTAATGGACCTTCTAGGTCTTGA
AAGGAGTGGGAATTCTCTAGAGGTACCCGTTACATAACTTACGGTAAATGGCCCGCCTGGCTGACCGCCC
AACGACCCCCGCCCATTGACGTCAATAGTAACGCCAATAGGGACTTTCCATTGACGTCAATGGGTGGAGT
ATTTACGGTAAACTGCCCACTTGGCAGTACATCAAGTGTATCATATGCCAAGTACGCCCCCTATTGACGT
CAATGACGGTAAATGGCCCGCCTGGCATTGTGCCCAGTACATGACCTTATGGGACTTTCCTACTTGGCAG
TACATCTACGTATTAGTCATCGCTATTACCATGGTCGAGGTGAGCCCCACGTTCTGCTTCACTCTCCCCA
TCTCCCCCCCCTCCCCACCCCCAATTTTGTATTTATTTATTTTTTAATTATTTTGTGCAGCGATGGGGGC
GGGGGGGGGGGGGGGGCGCGCGCCAGGCGGGGCGGGGCGGGGCGAGGGGCGGGGCGGGGCGAGGCGGAGA
GGTGCGGCGGCAGCCAATCAGAGCGGCGCGCTCCGAAAGTTTCCTTTTATGGCGAGGCGGCGGCGGCGGC
GGCCCTATAAAAAGCGAAGCGCGCGGCGGGCGGGAGTCGCTGCGCGCTGCCTTCGCCCCGTGCCCCGCTC
CGCCGCCGCCTCGCGCCGCCCGCCCCGGCTCTGACTGACCGCGTTACTCCCACAGGTGAGCGGGCGGGAC
GGCCCTTCTCCTCCGGGCTGTAATTAGCTGAGCAAGAGGTAAGGGTTTAAGGGATGGTTGGTTGGTGGGG
TATTAATGTTTAATTACCTGGAGCACCTGCCTGAAATCACTTTTTTTCAGGTTGGACCGGTGCCACCATG
AGCCCCAAGAAGAAGAGAAAGGTGGAGGCCAGCATCGAAAAAAAAAAGTCCTTCGCCAAGGGCATGGGCG
TGAAGTCCACACTCGTGTCCGGCTCCAAAGTGTACATGACAACCTTCGCCGAAGGCAGCGACGCCAGGCT
GGAAAAGATCGTGGAGGGCGACAGCATCAGGAGCGTGAATGAGGGCGAGGCCTTCAGCGCTGAAATGGCC
GATAAAAACGCCGGCTATAAGATCGGCAACGCCAAATTCAGCCATCCTAAGGGCTACGCCGTGGTGGCTA
ACAACCCTCTGTATACAGGACCCGTCCAGCAGGATATGCTCGGCCTGAAGGAAACTCTGGAAAAGAGGTA
CTTCGGCGAGAGCGCTGATGGCAATGACAATATTTGTATCCAGGTGATCCATAACATCCTGGACATTGAA
AAAATCCTCGCCGAATACATTACCAACGCCGCCTACGCCGTCAACAATATCTCCGGCCTGGATAAGGACA
TTATTGGATTCGGCAAGTTCTCCACAGTGTATACCTACGACGAATTCAAAGACCCCGAGCACCATAGGGC
CGCTTTCAACAATAACGATAAGCTCATCAACGCCATCAAGGCCCAGTATGACGAGTTCGACAACTTCCTC
GATAACCCCAGACTCGGCTATTTCGGCCAGGCCTTTTTCAGCAAGGAGGGCAGAAATTACATCATCAATT
ACGGCAACGAATGCTATGACATTCTGGCCCTCCTGAGCGGACTGAGGCACTGGGTGGTCCATAACAACGA
AGAAGAGTCCAGGATCTCCAGGACCTGGCTCTACAACCTCGATAAGAACCTCGACAACGAATACATCTCC
ACCCTCAACTACCTCTACGACAGGATCACCAATGAGCTGACCAACTCCTTCTCCAAGAACTCCGCCGCCA
ACGTGAACTATATTGCCGAAACTCTGGGAATCAACCCTGCCGAATTCGCCGAACAATATTTCAGATTCAG
CATTATGAAAGAGCAGAAAAACCTCGGATTCAATATCACCAAGCTCAGGGAAGTGATGCTGGACAGGAAG
GATATGTCCGAGATCAGGAAAAATCATAAGGTGTTCGACTCCATCAGGACCAAGGTCTACACCATGATGG
ACTTTGTGATTTATAGGTATTACATCGAAGAGGATGCCAAGGTGGCTGCCGCCAATAAGTCCCTCCCCGA
TAATGAGAAGTCCCTGAGCGAGAAGGATATCTTTGTGATTAACCTGAGGGGCTCCTTCAACGACGACCAG
AAGGATGCCCTCTACTACGATGAAGCTAATAGAATTTGGAGAAAGCTCGAAAATATCATGCACAACATCA
AGGAATTTAGGGGAAACAAGACAAGAGAGTATAAGAAGAAGGACGCCCCTAGACTGCCCAGAATCCTGCC
CGCTGGCCGTGATGTTTCCGCCTTCAGCAAACTCATGTATGCCCTGACCATGTTCCTGGATGGCAAGGAG
ATCAACGACCTCCTGACCACCCTGATTAATAAATTCGATAACATCCAGAGCTTCCTGAAGGTGATGCCTC
TCATCGGAGTCAACGCTAAGTTCGTGGAGGAATACGCCTTTTTCAAAGACTCCGCCAAGATCGCCGATGA
GCTGAGGCTGATCAAGTCCTTCGCTAGAATGGGAGAACCTATTGCCGATGCCAGGAGGGCCATGTATATC
GACGCCATCCGTATTTTAGGAACCAACCTGTCCTATGATGAGCTCAAGGCCCTCGCCGACACCTTTTCCC
TGGACGAGAACGGAAACAAGCTCAAGAAAGGCAAGCACGGCATGAGAAATTTCATTATTAATAACGTGAT
CAGCAATAAAAGGTTCCACTACCTGATCAGATACGGTGATCCTGCCCACCTCCATGAGATCGCCAAAAAC
GAGGCCGTGGTGAAGTTCGTGCTCGGCAGGATCGCTGACATCCAGAAAAAACAGGGCCAGAACGGCAAGA
ACCAGATCGACAGGTACTACGAAACTTGTATCGGAAAGGATAAGGGCAAGAGCGTGAGCGAAAAGGTGGA
CGCTCTCACAAAGATCATCACCGGAATGAACTACGACCAATTCGACAAGAAAAGGAGCGTCATTGAGGAC
ACCGGCAGGGAAAACGCCGAGAGGGAGAAGTTTAAAAAGATCATCAGCCTGTACCTCACCGTGATCTACC
ACATCCTCAAGAATATTGTCAATATCAACGCCAGGTACGTCATCGGATTCCATTGCGTCGAGCGTGATGC
TCAACTGTACAAGGAGAAAGGCTACGACATCAATCTCAAGAAACTGGAAGAGAAGGGATTCAGCTCCGTC
ACCAAGCTCTGCGCTGGCATTGATGAAACTGCCCCCGATAAGAGAAAGGACGTGGAAAAGGAGATGGCTG
AAAGAGCCAAGGAGAGCATTGACAGCCTCGAGAGCGCCAACCCCAAGCTGTATGCCAATTACATCAAATA
CAGCGACGAGAAGAAAGCCGAGGAGTTCACCAGGCAGATTAACAGGGAGAAGGCCAAAACCGCCCTGAAC
GCCTACCTGAGGAACACCAAGTGGAATGTGATCATCAGGGAGGACCTCCTGAGAATTGACAACAAGACAT
GTACCCTGTTCAGAAACAAGGCCGTCCACCTGGAAGTGGCCAGGTATGTCCACGCCTATATCAACGACAT
TGCCGAGGTCAATTCCTACTTCCAACTGTACCATTACATCATGCAGAGAATTATCATGAATGAGAGGTAC
GAGAAAAGCAGCGGAAAGGTGTCCGAGTACTTCGACGCTGTGAATGACGAGAAGAAGTACAACGATAGGC
TCCTGAAACTGCTGTGTGTGCCTTTCGGCTACTGTATCCCCAGGTTTAAGAACCTGAGCATCGAGGCCCT
GTTCGATAGGAACGAGGCCGCCAAGTTCGACAAGGAGAAAAAGAAGGTGTCCGGCAATTCCGGATCCGGA
CCTAAGAAAAAGAGGAAGGTGGCGGCCGCTTACCCATACGATGTTCCAGATTACGCTGCTAGCGGCAGTG
GAGAGGGCAGAGGAAGTCTGCTAACATGCGGTGACGTCGAGGAGAATCCTGGCCCAATGGTGAGCAAGGG
CGAGGAGGATAACATGGCCATCATCAAGGAGTTCATGCGCTTCAAGGTGCACATGGAGGGCTCCGTGAAC
GGCCACGAGTTCGAGATCGAGGGCGAGGGCGAGGGCCGCCCCTACGAGGGCACCCAGACCGCCAAGCTGA
AGGTGACCAAGGGTGGCCCCCTGCCCTTCGCCTGGGACATCCTGTCCCCTCAGTTCATGTACGGCTCCAA
GGCCTACGTGAAGCACCCCGCCGACATCCCCGACTACTTGAAGCTGTCCTTCCCCGAGGGCTTCAAGTGG
GAGCGCGTGATGAACTTCGAGGACGGCGGCGTGGTGACCGTGACCCAGGACTCCTCCCTGCAGGACGGCG
AGTTCATCTACAAGGTGAAGCTGCGCGGCACCAACTTCCCCTCCGACGGCCCCGTAATGCAGAAGAAAAC
CATGGGCTGGGAGGCCTCCTCCGAGCGGATGTACCCCGAGGACGGCGCCCTGAAGGGCGAGATCAAGCAG
AGGCTGAAGCTGAAGGACGGCGGCCACTACGACGCTGAGGTCAAGACCACCTACAAGGCCAAGAAGCCCG
TGCAGCTGCCCGGCGCCTACAACGTCAACATCAAGTTGGACATCACCTCCCACAACGAGGACTACACCAT
CGTGGAACAGTACGAACGCGCCGAGGGCCGCCACTCCACCGGCGGCATGGACGAGCTGTACAAGTGACGT
ACGCTAACTAGAGCTCGCTGATCAGCCTCGACTGTGCCTTCTAGTTGCCAGCCATCTGTTGTTTGCCCCT
CCCCCGTGCCTTCCTTGACCCTGGAAGGTGCCACTCCCACTGTCCTTTCCTAATAAAATGAGGAAATTGC
ATCGCATTGTCTGAGTAGGTGTCATTCTATTCTGGGGGGTGGGGTGGGGCAGGACAGCAAGGGGGAGGAT
TGGGAAGAGAATAGCAGGCATGCTGGGGAGCGGCCGCAGGAACCCCTAGTGATGGAGTTGGCCACTCCCT
CTCTGCGCGCTCGCTCGCTCACTGAGGCCGGGCGACCAAAGGTCGCCCGACGCCCGGGCTTTGCCCGGGC
GGCCTCAGTGAGCGAGCGAGCGCGCAGCTGCCTGCAGGGGCGCCTGATGCGGTATTTTCTCCTTACGCAT
CTGTGCGGTATTTCACACCGCATA
[95 nt withheld, positions 5485-5579]
T
[46 nt withheld, positions 5581-5626]
C
[141 nt withheld, positions 5628-5768]
CCTTTGACGTTGGAGTCCACGTTCTTT
[37 nt withheld, positions 5796-5832]
ACTCTATCTCGGGCTATTCTTTTGATTTATAAGGGATTTTGCCGATTTCGGTCTATTGGTTAAAAAATGA
GCTGATTTAACAAAAATTTAACGCGAATTTTAACAAAATATTAACGTTTACAATTTTATGGTGCACTCTC
AGTACAATCTGCTCTGATGCCGCATAGTTAAGCCAGCCCCGACACCCGCCAACACCCGCTGACGCGCCCT
GACGGGCTTGTCTGCTCCCGGCATCCGCTTACAGACAAGCTGTGACCGTCTCCGGGAGCTGCATGTGTCA
GAGGTTTTCACCGTCATCACCGAAACGCGCGAGACGAAAGGGCCTCGTGATACGCCTATTTTTATAGGTT
AATGTCATGATAATAATGGTTTCTTAGACGTCAGGTGGCACTTTTCGGGGAAATGTGCGCGGAACCCCTA
TTTGTTTATTTTTCTAAATACATTCAAATATGTATCCGCTCATGAGACAATAACCCTGATAAATGCTTCA
ATAATATTGAAAAAGGAAGAGTATGAGTATTCAACATTTCCGTGTCGCCCTTATTCCCTTTTTTGCGGCA
TTTTGCCTTCCTGTTTTTGCTCACCCAGAAACGCTGGTGAAAGTAAAAGATGCTGAAGATCAGTTGGGTG
CACGAGTGGGTTACATCGAACTGGATCTCAACAGCGGTAAGATCCTTGAGAGTTTTCGCCCCGAAGAACG
TTTTCCAATGATGAGCACTTTTAAAGTTCTGCTATGTGGCGCGGTATTATCCCGTATTGACGCCGGGCAA
GAGCAACTCGGTCGCCGCATACACTATTCTCAGAATGACTTGGTTGAGTACTCACCAGTCACAGAAAAGC
ATCTTACGGATGGCATGACAGTAAGAGAATTATGCAGTGCTGCCATAACCATGAGTGATAACACTGCGGC
CAACTTACTTCTGACAACGATCGGAGGACCGAAGGAGCTAACCGCTTTTTTGCACAACATGGGGGATCAT
GTAACTCGCCTTGATCGTTGGGAACCGGAGCTGAATGAAGCCATACCAAACGACGAGCGTGACACCACGA
TGCCTGTAGCAATGGCAACAACGTTGCGCAAACTATTAACTGGCGAACTACTTACTCTAGCTTCCCGGCA
ACAATTAATAGACTGGATGGAGGCGGATAAAGTTGCAGGACCACTTCTGCGCTCGGCCCTTCCGGCTGGC
TGGTTTATTGCTGATAAATCTGGAGCCGGTGAGCGTGGAAGCCGCGGTATCATTGCAGCACTGGGGCCAG
ATGGTAAGCCCTCCCGTATCGTAGTTATCTACACGACGGGGAGTCAGGCAACTATGGATGAACGAAATAG
ACAGATCGCTGAGATAGGTGCCTCACTGATTAAGCATTGGTAACTGTCAGACCAAGTTTACTCATATATA
CTTTAGATTGATTTAAAACTTCATTTTTAATTTAAAAGGATCTAGGTGAAGATCCTTTTTGATAATCTCA
TGACCAAAATCCCTTAACGTGAGTTTTCGTTCCACTGAGCGTCAGACCCCGTAGAAAAGATCAAAGGATC
TTCTTGAGATCCTTTTTTTCTGCGCGTAATCTGCTGCTTGCAAACAAAAAAACCACCGCTACCAGCGGTG
GTTTGTTTGCCGGATCAAGAGCTACCAACTCTTTTTCCGAAGGTAACTGGCTTCAGCAGAGCGCAGATAC
CAAATACTGTTCTTCTAGTGTAGCCGTAGTTAGGCCACCACTTCAAGAACTCTGTAGCACCGCCTACATA
CCTCGCTCTGCTAATCCTGTTACCAGTGGCTGCTGCCAGTGGCGATAAGTCGTGTCTTACCGGGTTGGAC
TCAAGACGATAGTTACCGGATAAGGCGCAGCGGTCGGGCTGAACGGGGGGTTCGTGCACACAGCCCAGCT
TGGAGCGAACGACCTACACCGAACTGAGATACCTACAGCGTGAGCTATGAGAAAGCGCCACGCTTCCCGA
AGGGAGAAAGGCGGACAGGTATCCGGTAAGCGGCAGGGTCGGAACAGGAGAGCGCACGAGGGAGCTTCCA
GGGGGAAACGCCTGGTATCTTTATAGTCCTGTCGGGTTTCGCCACCTCTGACTTGAGCGTCGATTTTTGT
GATGCTCGTCAGGGGGGCGGAGCCTATGGAAAAACGCCAGCAACGCGGCCTTTTTACGGTTCCTGGCCTT
TTGC
Features (pLannotate 1.2.2; 18 found; start..end, strand, type, name):
     20..260     +  promoter       U6 promoter: RNA polymerase III promoter for human U6 snRNA
    270..299     +  misc_RNA       RfxCas13d DR30: 5' processed 30-base direct repeat for an RfxCas13d gRNA (Konermann et al., 2018)
    362..428     +  CDS            small t antigen (fragment): SV40 (simian virus 40) small t antigen
    448..733     +  enhancer       CMV enhancer: human cytomegalovirus immediate early enhancer; contains an 18-bp deletion relative to the standard CMV enhancer
    735..1012    +  promoter       chicken β-actin promoter: No description available
   1013..1240    +  intron         hybrid intron: hybrid between chicken β-actin (CBA) and minute virus of mice (MMV) introns (Gray et al., 2011)
   1294..4191    +  CDS            RfxCas13d: RNA-targeting Type VI CRISPR protein from Ruminococcus flavefaciens strain XPD3002 (Konermann et al., 2018)
   4231..4257    +  CDS            3xHA (fragment): three tandem HA epitope tags
   4327..5034    +  CDS            mCherry: mCherry is a basic (constitutively fluorescent) red fluorescent protein published in 2004, derived from Discosoma sp.. It is reported to be a very rapidly-maturing monomer with low acid sensitivity.
   5072..5183    +  polyA_signal   bGH poly(A) signal: bovine growth hormone polyadenylation signal
   5288..5428    +  repeat_region  AAV2 ITR: inverted terminal repeat of adeno-associated virus serotype 2 inverted
   5433..5484    -  misc_feature   bom (fragment): basis of mobility region from pBR322
   5503..5958    +  rep_origin     f1 ori (sequence partly withheld): f1 bacteriophage origin of replication; arrow indicates direction of (+) strand synthesis
   5959..6008    -  misc_feature   bom (fragment): basis of mobility region from pBR322
   6110..6145    -  CDS            rop (fragment): Rop protein, which maintains plasmids at low copy number; rop
   6240..6344    +  promoter       AmpR promoter: bla
   6345..7205    +  CDS            AmpR: β-lactamase; bla; confers resistance to ampicillin, carbenicillin, and related antibiotics
   7376..7964    +  rep_origin     ori: high-copy-number ColE1/pMB1/pBR322/pUC origin of replication
