[The description below was written by a language model from this plasmid's Addgene catalogue record and pLannotate feature annotations shown in this document.]
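Description:
pAK_DR30_CasRx_mCherry is an all-in-one mammalian expression plasmid for RNA-targeting CRISPR experiments, carrying both the Cas13d effector CasRx (RfxCas13d, from Ruminococcus flavefaciens XPD3002) and a guide RNA cassette on a single roughly 8 kb vector. It was built by Gibson assembly on the pX459-Puro backbone, with part of the construct derived from an earlier CasRx plasmid. It is maintained in E. coli as a high-copy plasmid through a ColE1/pUC-type origin with ampicillin selection (AmpR). An f1 origin and a single AAV2 ITR are also annotated as backbone remnants; with only one ITR detected, the record gives no indication that the plasmid is intended for AAV packaging. No puromycin resistance gene appears in the feature table despite the backbone name, which fits replacement of that marker by the fluorescent reporter.

The guide cassette consists of a human U6 RNA polymerase III promoter followed by the 30-base processed RfxCas13d direct repeat (DR30), which sits 5' of the spacer in Cas13d guides and is bound by the protein. The record does not describe a specific spacer or the cloning site for one. Downstream, a CAG-type promoter (CMV enhancer, chicken β-actin promoter and a hybrid intron) drives the 2898 bp CasRx coding sequence, followed by an HA epitope sequence (annotated as a fragment of a 3xHA tag). A T2A peptide and mCherry come next, and the unit ends with a bGH polyadenylation signal. The T2A element causes CasRx and mCherry to be produced as separate proteins from one transcript, so red fluorescence marks transfected, CasRx-expressing cells. The plasmid is meant for co-expressing CasRx and a guide RNA in mammalian cells, the arrangement typically used for targeted transcript knockdown.
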