Addgene plasmid #134844: pAK_DR30_CasRx_mCherry
Purpose: All in one overexpression of CasRx and guideRNA
Depositing lab: Michael Yaffe. Depositing organization: Massachusetts Institute of Technology.
Backbone
  Vector backbone: pX459-Puro
  Backbone manufacturer: Zhang Lab
  Vector type: Mammalian Expression, CRISPR
Growth in bacteria
  Bacterial resistance: Ampicillin, 100 μg/mL
  Growth temperature: 37°C
  Growth strain: DH5alpha
  Copy number: High Copy
Gene/Insert
  Gene/Insert name: RfxCas13d (alt name: CasRx)
  Insert size (bp): 2898
  Promoter: CAG
  Tag / fusion protein: T2A mCherry (C terminal on insert)
  Cloning method: Gibson Cloning
  Sequencing primers: 5′ tttaagggatggttggttgg
Resource information
  A portion of this plasmid was derived from a plasmid made by: Patrick Hsu Lab
Terms and licenses: Academic/Nonprofit Terms; Industry Terms: Not Available to Industry
How to cite: pAK_DR30_CasRx_mCherry was a gift from Michael Yaffe (Addgene plasmid # 134844 ; http://n2t.net/addgene:134844 ; RRID:Addgene_134844)
